Addgene plasmid #56253: mIFP12-FilaminA-C-14
Purpose: Localization: Actin/Focal Adhesions, Excitation: 683, Emission: 704
Depositing lab: Michael Davidson. Depositing organization: Florida State University, Tallahassee. Publication: A naturally monomeric infrared fluorescent protein for protein labeling in vivo. Yu D, Baird MA, Allen JR, Howe ES, Klassen MP, Reade A, Makhijani K, Song Y, Liu S, Murthy Z, Zhang SQ, Weiner OD, Kornberg TB, Jan YN, Davidson MW, Shu X. Nat Methods. 2015 Aug;12(8):763-765. doi: 10.1038/nmeth.3447. Epub 2015 Jun 22. PubMed 26098020.
Backbone
  Vector backbone: mIFP12-C1
  Backbone size w/o insert (bp): 4750
  Vector type: Mammalian Expression
  Selectable markers: Neomycin (select with G418)
Growth in bacteria
  Bacterial resistance: Kanamycin, 50 μg/mL
  Growth temperature: 37°C
  Growth strain: DH5alpha
  Copy number: High Copy
Gene/Insert
  Gene/Insert name: FilaminA (alt name: NM_001456.3)
  Species: H. sapiens (human)
  Mutation: D2626H
  Entrez Gene: FLNA (a.k.a. ABP-280, ABPX, CSBS, CVD1, FGS2, FLN, FLN-A, FLN1, FMD, MNS, NHBP, OPD, OPD1, OPD2, XLVD, XMVD)
  Promoter: CMV
  Tag / fusion protein: mIFP12 (N terminal on backbone)
  Cloning method: Unknown
  Sequencing primers: 5′ CMV-F; 3′ SV40pA-R
Terms and licenses: Academic/Nonprofit Terms; Industry Terms
Depositor comments: . Excitation = 683; Emission = 704
How to cite: mIFP12-FilaminA-C-14 was a gift from Michael Davidson (Addgene plasmid # 56253 ; http://n2t.net/addgene:56253 ; RRID:Addgene_56253)
