[The description below was written by a language model from this plasmid's Addgene catalogue record, the feature table of its GenBank file and pLannotate feature annotations shown in this document.]
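Description:
mIFP12-FilaminA-C-14 is a mammalian expression plasmid built on the mIFP12-C1 backbone, a C1-style fusion vector in which the fluorescent protein lies upstream of the cloning site so that it is attached to the N terminus of the inserted protein. Here the human cytomegalovirus immediate early enhancer and promoter drive an open reading frame encoding mIFP, a naturally monomeric near-infrared fluorescent protein derived from a truncated Bradyrhizobium bacteriophytochrome. This is followed, after a short linker region, by human filamin A (FLNA), and the transcript ends at an SV40 polyadenylation signal. The record notes a D2626H substitution in the filamin A sequence. mIFP requires biliverdin as a cofactor for fluorescence, and the recorded excitation and emission maxima are 683 and 704 nm.

The plasmid is propagated in E. coli at high copy from a ColE1/pUC-type origin and also carries an f1 origin. A single Tn5 aminoglycoside phosphotransferase gene (NeoR/KanR) sits behind tandem bacterial (bla) and SV40 early promoters and ends at an HSV TK polyadenylation signal, so it gives kanamycin resistance in bacteria and G418 selection in mammalian cells. The short large T antigen and ble annotations are fragments rather than functional genes.

Filamin A crosslinks actin filaments and anchors membrane proteins to the cytoskeleton, so the fusion serves as a far-red marker for actin structures and focal adhesions in imaging of transfected cells. The full sequence annotation spans about 12.9 kb, whereas the accompanying GenBank record covers only a 9 kb portion and annotates mIFP alone.
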