Features (pLannotate 1.2.2; 15 found; start..end, strand, type, name):
      1..304     +  enhancer       CMV enhancer: human cytomegalovirus immediate early enhancer
    305..508     +  promoter       CMV promoter: human cytomegalovirus (CMV) immediate early promoter
    553..1512    +  CDS            mIFP: mIFP is a basic (constitutively fluorescent) near ir fluorescent protein published in 2015, derived from Bradyrhizobium sp.. It has very low acid sensitivity. It requires the cofactor biliverdin for fluorescence.
   1606..9504    +  CDS            FLNA: FLNA_HUMAN - Also known as FLN, FLN1. Experimental evidence at protein level: Swiss-Prot protein existence level 1. Promotes orthogonal branching of actin filaments and links actin filaments to membrane glycoproteins. Anchors various transmembrane proteins to the actin cytoskeleton and serves as a scaffold for a wide range of cytoplasmic signaling proteins. Interaction with FLNB may allow neuroblast migration from the ventricular zone into the cortical plate. Tethers cell surface- localized furin, modulates its rate of internalization and directs its intracellular trafficking (By similarity).
   9508..9551    +  misc_feature   MCS (fragment): multiple cloning site
   9568..9652    +  CDS            large T antigen (fragment): large T antigen from SV40 (simian virus 40)
   9675..9796    +  polyA_signal   SV40 poly(A) signal: SV40 polyadenylation signal
   9830..10258   -  rep_origin     f1 ori (sequence partly withheld): f1 bacteriophage origin of replication; arrow indicates direction of (+) strand synthesis
  10285..10389   +  promoter       AmpR promoter: bla
  10391..10748   +  promoter       SV40 promoter: SV40 enhancer and early promoter
  10783..11577   +  CDS            NeoR/KanR: aminoglycoside phosphotransferase from Tn5; aph(3')-II (or nptII); confers resistance to neomycin, kanamycin, and G418 (Geneticin®)
  11598..11750   +  CDS            ble (fragment): BLE_KLEPN - Experimental evidence at protein level: Swiss-Prot protein existence level 1. Binding protein with a strong affinity to the bleomycin family of antibiotics. Binds to CL990; an antimitotic-antibiotic compound. From Klebsiella pneumoniae.
  11809..11856   +  polyA_signal   HSV TK poly(A) signal: herpes simplex virus thymidine kinase polyadenylation signal (Cole and Stacy, 1985)
  12185..12773   +  rep_origin     ori: high-copy-number ColE1/pMB1/pBR322/pUC origin of replication
  12888..12947   +  enhancer       CMV enhancer (fragment): human cytomegalovirus immediate early enhancer
>Addgene plasmid #56253 | mIFP12-FilaminA-C-14 | addgene full sequence | sequence record 181689 | Addgene NGS Result
CGTTACATAACTTACGGTAAATGGCCCGCCTGGCTGACCGCCCAACGACCCCCGCCCATTGACGTCAATA
ATGACGTATGTTCCCATAGTAACGCCAATAGGGACTTTCCATTGACGTCAATGGGTGGAGTATTTACGGT
AAACTGCCCACTTGGCAGTACATCAAGTGTATCATATGCCAAGTACGCCCCCTATTGACGTCAATGACGG
TAAATGGCCCGCCTGGCATTATGCCCAGTACATGACCTTATGGGACTTTCCTACTTGGCAGTACATCTAC
GTATTAGTCATCGCTATTACCATGGTGATGCGGTTTTGGCAGTACATCAATGGGCGTGGATAGCGGTTTG
ACTCACGGGGATTTCCAAGTCTCCACCCCATTGACGTCAATGGGAGTTTGTTTTGGCACCAAAATCAACG
GGACTTTCCAAAATGTCGTAACAACTCCGCCCCATTGACGCAAATGGGCGGTAGGCGTGTACGGTGGGAG
GTCTATATAAGCAGAGCTGGTTTAGTGAACCGTCAGATCCGCTAGCGCTACCGGTCGCCACCATGTCGGT
ACCGCTGACTACCTCAGCATTCGGCCACGCGTTTCTGGCTAACTGTGAACGCGAGCAGATCCACCTGGCG
GGCTCCATTCAGCCGCACGGTATCCTGCTGGCTGTGAAAGAGCCGGACAACGTGGTGATCCAGGCTTCTA
TTAACGCTGCGGAGTTCCTGAACACCAACTCTGTTGTTGGCCGTCCGCTGCGTGACCTGGGCGGCGATCT
GCCTTTGCAGATCCTGCCGCACCTGAACGGCCCGCTGCACCTGGCTCCGATGACCCTGCGTTGTACCGTG
GGTTCTCCGCCGCGTCGTGTGGACTGTACCATTCATCGTCCGTCTAACGGCGGCCTGATCGTAGAACTGG
AACCAGCAACCAAGACCACTAACATTGCGCCGGCTCTGGACGGTGCGTTTCATCGTATCACTTCTTCATC
CTCCCTGATGGGCCTGTGTGACGAAACCGCGACTATTATCCGTGAGATTACTGGCTACGACCGTGTGATG
GTAGTACGTTTCGATGAAGAGGGTAATGGCGAAATTCTGTCCGAACGTCGTCGTGCGGACCTGGAAGCGT
TCCTGGGTAACCGCTACCCGGCGTCTACTATTCCGCAGATCGCTCGTCGCCTGTACGAACATAACCGTGT
TCGCCTGCTGGTAGATGTGAACTATACTCCGGTTCCGCTACAGCCGCGCATCAGCCCGCTGAACGGTCGT
GATCTGGATATGTCCCTGTCTTGCCTGCGCTCTATGTCCCCGATCCACCAGAAATACATGCAGGACATGG
GCGTTGGCGCGACCCTGGTTTGCTCTCTGATGGTGTCTGGTCGTCTGTGGGGTCTGATCGCTTGCCACCA
CTACGAACCGCGCTTCGTTCCGTTCCACATTCGCGCTGCTGGCGAAGCGCTGGCGGAAACTTGTGCGATC
CGCATCGCGACGCTGGAGAGCTTTGCACAGTCTCAGTCCAAAGGTGGCGGAAGCGGCGGCGGAAGCGGTG
GCGGAAGTTCCGGAGGGAGCGGGGCTGGAGGGAGCGGGGGTGGCAGCGGTAGTAGCTCCCACTCTCGGGC
GGGCCAGAGCGCAGCAGGCGCGGCTCCGGGCGGCGGCGTCGACACGCGGGACGCCGAGATGCCGGCCACC
GAGAAGGACCTGGCGGAGGACGCGCCATGGAAGAAGATCCAGCAGAACACTTTCACGCGCTGGTGCAACG
AGCACCTGAAGTGCGTGAGCAAGCGCATCGCCAACCTGCAGACGGACCTGAGCGACGGGCTGCGGCTTAT
CGCGCTGTTGGAGGTGCTCAGCCAGAAGAAGATGCACCGCAAGCACAACCAGCGGCCCACTTTCCGCCAA
ATGCAGCTTGAGAACGTGTCGGTGGCACTCGAGTTCCTGGACCGCGAGAGCATCAAACTGGTGTCCATCG
ACAGCAAGGCCATCGTGGACGGGAACCTGAAGCTGATCCTGGGCCTCATCTGGACCCTGATCCTGCACTA
CTCCATCTCCATGCCCATGTGGGACGAGGAGGAGGATGAGGAGGCCAAGAAGCAGACCCCCAAGCAGAGG
CTCCTGGGCTGGATCCAGAACAAGCTGCCGCAGCTGCCCATCACCAACTTCAGCCGGGACTGGCAGAGCG
GCCGGGCCCTGGGCGCCCTGGTGGACAGCTGTGCCCCGGGCCTGTGTCCTGACTGGGACTCTTGGGACGC
CAGCAAGCCCGTTACCAATGCGCGAGAGGCCATGCAGCAGGCGGATGACTGGCTGGGCATCCCCCAGGTG
ATCACCCCCGAGGAGATTGTGGACCCCAACGTGGACGAGCACTCTGTCATGACCTACCTGTCCCAGTTCC
CCAAGGCCAAGCTGAAGCCAGGGGCTCCCTTGCGGCCCAAACTGAACCCGAAGAAAGCCCGTGCCTACGG
GCCAGGCATCGAGCCCACAGGCAACATGGTGAAGAAGCGGGCAGAGTTCACTGTGGAGACCAGAAGTGCT
GGCCAGGGAGAGGTGCTGGTGTACGTGGAGGACCCGGCCGGACACCAGGAGGAGGCAAAAGTGACCGCCA
ATAACGACAAGAACCGCACCTTCTCCGTCTGGTACGTCCCCGAGGTGACGGGGACTCATAAGGTTACTGT
GCTCTTTGCTGGCCAGCACATCGCCAAGAGCCCCTTCGAGGTGTACGTGGATAAGTCACAGGGTGACGCC
AGCAAAGTGACAGCCCAAGGTCCCGGCCTGGAGCCCAGTGGCAACATCGCCAACAAGACCACCTACTTTG
AGATCTTTACGGCAGGAGCTGGCACGGGCGAGGTCGAGGTTGTGATCCAGGACCCCATGGGACAGAAGGG
CACGGTAGAGCCTCAGCTGGAGGCCCGGGGCGACAGCACATACCGCTGCAGCTACCAGCCCACCATGGAG
GGCGTCCACACCGTGCACGTCACGTTTGCCGGCGTGCCCATCCCTCGCAGCCCCTACACTGTCACTGTTG
GCCAAGCCTGTAACCCGAGTGCCTGCCGGGCGGTTGGCCGGGGCCTCCAGCCCAAGGGTGTGCGGGTGAA
GGAGACAGCTGACTTCAAGGTGTACACAAAGGGCGCTGGCAGTGGGGAGCTGAAGGTCACCGTGAAGGGC
CCCAAGGGAGAGGAGCGCGTGAAGCAGAAGGACCTGGGGGATGGCGTGTATGGCTTCGAGTATTACCCCA
TGGTCCCTGGAACCTATATCGTCACCATCACGTGGGGTGGTCAGAACATCGGGCGCAGTCCCTTCGAAGT
GAAGGTGGGCACCGAGTGTGGCAATCAGAAGGTACGGGCCTGGGGCCCTGGGCTGGAGGGCGGCGTCGTT
GGCAAGTCAGCAGACTTTGTGGTGGAGGCTATCGGGGACGACGTGGGCACGCTGGGCTTCTCGGTGGAAG
GGCCATCGCAGGCTAAGATCGAATGTGACGACAAGGGCGACGGCTCCTGTGATGTGCGCTACTGGCCGCA
GGAGGCTGGCGAGTATGCCGTTCACGTGCTGTGCAACAGCGAAGACATCCGCCTCAGCCCCTTCATGGCT
GACATCCGTGACGCGCCCCAGGACTTCCACCCAGACAGGGTGAAGGCACGTGGGCCTGGATTGGAGAAGA
CAGGTGTGGCCGTCAACAAGCCAGCAGAGTTCACAGTGGATGCCAAGCACGGTGGCAAGGCCCCACTTCG
GGTCCAAGTCCAGGACAATGAAGGCTGCCCTGTGGAGGCGTTGGTCAAGGACAACGGCAATGGCACTTAC
AGCTGCTCCTACGTGCCCAGGAAGCCGGTGAAGCACACAGCCATGGTGTCCTGGGGAGGCGTCAGCATCC
CCAACAGCCCCTTCAGGGTGAATGTGGGAGCTGGCAGCCACCCCAACAAGGTCAAAGTATACGGCCCCGG
AGTAGCCAAGACAGGGCTCAAGGCCCACGAGCCCACCTACTTCACTGTGGACTGCGCCGAGGCTGGCCAG
GGGGACGTCAGCATCGGCATCAAGTGTGCCCCTGGAGTGGTAGGCCCCGCCGAAGCTGACATCGACTTCG
ACATCATCCGCAATGACAATGACACCTTCACGGTCAAGTACACGCCCCGGGGGGCTGGCAGCTACACCAT
TATGGTCCTCTTTGCTGACCAGGCCACGCCCACCAGCCCCATCCGAGTCAAGGTGGAGCCCTCTCATGAC
GCCAGTAAGGTGAAGGCCGAGGGCCCTGGCCTCAGTCGCACTGGTGTCGAGCTTGGCAAGCCCACCCACT
TCACAGTAAATGCCAAAGCTGCTGGCAAAGGCAAGCTGGACGTCCAGTTCTCAGGACTCACCAAGGGGGA
TGCAGTGCGAGATGTGGACATCATCGACCACCATGACAACACCTACACAGTCAAGTACACGCCTGTCCAG
CAGGGTCCAGTAGGCGTCAATGTCACTTATGGAGGGGATCCCATCCCTAAGAGCCCTTTCTCAGTGGCAG
TATCTCCAAGCCTGGACCTCAGCAAGATCAAGGTGTCTGGCCTGGGAGAGAAGGTGGACGTTGGCAAAGA
CCAGGAGTTCACAGTCAAATCAAAGGGTGCTGGTGGTCAAGGCAAAGTGGCATCCAAGATTGTGGGCCCC
TCGGGTGCAGCGGTGCCCTGCAAGGTGGAGCCAGGCCTGGGGGCTGACAACAGTGTGGTGCGCTTCCTGC
CCCGTGAGGAAGGGCCCTATGAGGTGGAGGTGACCTATGACGGCGTGCCCGTGCCTGGCAGCCCCTTTCC
TCTGGAAGCTGTGGCCCCCACCAAGCCTAGCAAGGTGAAGGCGTTTGGGCCGGGGCTGCAGGGAGGCAGT
GCGGGCTCCCCCGCCCGCTTCACCATCGACACCAAGGGCGCCGGCACAGGTGGCCTGGGCCTGACGGTGG
AGGGCCCCTGTGAGGCGCAGCTCGAGTGCTTGGACAATGGGGATGGCACATGTTCCGTGTCCTACGTGCC
CACCGAGCCCGGGGACTACAACATCAACATCCTCTTCGCTGACACCCACATCCCTGGCTCCCCATTCAAG
GCCCACGTGGTTCCCTGCTTTGACGCATCCAAAGTCAAGTGCTCAGGCCCCGGGCTGGAGCGGGCCACCG
CTGGGGAGGTGGGCCAATTCCAAGTGGACTGCTCGAGCGCGGGCAGCGCGGAGCTGACCATTGAGATCTG
CTCGGAGGCGGGGCTTCCGGCCGAGGTGTACATCCAGGACCACGGTGATGGCACGCACACCATTACCTAC
ATTCCCCTCTGCCCCGGGGCCTACACCGTCACCATCAAGTACGGCGGCCAGCCCGTGCCCAACTTCCCCA
GCAAGCTGCAGGTGGAACCTGCGGTGGACACTTCCGGTGTCCAGTGCTATGGGCCTGGTATTGAGGGCCA
GGGTGTCTTCCGTGAGGCCACCACTGAGTTCAGTGTGGACGCCCGGGCTCTGACACAGACCGGAGGGCCG
CACGTCAAGGCCCGTGTGGCCAACCCCTCAGGCAACCTGACGGAGACCTACGTTCAGGACCGTGGCGATG
GCATGTACAAAGTGGAGTACACGCCTTACGAGGAGGGACTGCACTCCGTGGACGTGACCTATGACGGCAG
TCCCGTGCCCAGCAGCCCCTTCCAGGTGCCCGTGACCGAGGGCTGCGACCCCTCCCGGGTGCGTGTCCAC
GGGCCAGGCATCCAAAGTGGCACCACCAACAAGCCCAACAAGTTCACTGTGGAGACCAGGGGAGCTGGCA
CGGGCGGCCTGGGCCTGGCTGTAGAGGGCCCCTCCGAGGCCAAGATGTCCTGCATGGATAACAAGGACGG
CAGCTGCTCGGTCGAGTACATCCCTTATGAGGCTGGCACCTACAGCCTCAACGTCACCTATGGTGGCCAT
CAAGTGCCAGGCAGTCCTTTCAAGGTCCCTGTGCATGATGTGACAGATGCGTCCAAGGTCAAGTGCTCTG
GGCCCGGCCTGAGCCCAGGCATGGTTCGTGCCAACCTCCCTCAGTCCTTCCAGGTGGACACAAGCAAGGC
TGGTGTGGCCCCATTGCAGGTCAAAGTGCAAGGGCCCAAAGGCCTGGTGGAGCCAGTGGACGTGGTAGAC
AACGCTGATGGCACCCAGACCGTCAATTATGTGCCCAGCCGAGAAGGGCCCTACAGCATCTCAGTACTGT
ATGGAGATGAAGAGGTACCCCGGAGCCCCTTCAAGGTCAAGGTGCTGCCTACTCATGATGCCAGCAAGGT
GAAGGCCAGTGGCCCCGGGCTCAACACCACTGGCGTGCCTGCCAGCCTGCCCGTGGAGTTCACCATCGAT
GCAAAGGACGCCGGGGAGGGCCTGCTGGCTGTCCAGATCACGGATCCCGAAGGCAAGCCGAAGAAGACAC
ACATCCAAGACAACCATGACGGCACGTATACAGTGGCCTACGTGCCAGACGTGACAGGTCGCTACACCAT
CCTCATCAAGTACGGTGGTGACGAGATCCCCTTCTCCCCGTACCGCGTGCGTGCCGTGCCCACCGGGGAC
GCCAGCAAGTGCACTGTCACAGGTGCTGGCATCGGCCCCACCATTCAGATTGGGGAGGAGACGGTGATCA
CTGTGGACACTAAGGCGGCAGGCAAAGGCAAAGTGACGTGCACCGTGTGCACGCCTGATGGCTCAGAGGT
GGATGTGGACGTGGTGGAGAATGAGGACGGCACTTTCGACATCTTCTACACGGCCCCCCAGCCGGGCAAA
TACGTCATCTGTGTGCGCTTTGGTGGCGAGCACGTGCCCAACAGCCCCTTCCAAGTGACGGCTCTGGCTG
GGGACCAGCCCTCGGTGCAGCCCCCTCTACGGTCTCAGCAGCTGGCCCCACAGTACACCTACGCCCAGGG
CGGCCAGCAGACTTGGGCCCCGGAGAGGCCCCTGGTGGGTGTCAATGGGCTGGATGTGACCAGCCTGAGG
CCCTTTGACCTTGTCATCCCCTTCACCATCAAGAAGGGCGAGATCACAGGGGAGGTTCGGATGCCCTCAG
GCAAGGTGGCGCAGCCCACCATCACTGACAACAAAGACGGCACCGTGACCGTGCGGTATGCACCCAGCGA
GGCTGGCCTGCACGAGATGGACATCCGCTATGACAACATGCACATCCCAGGAAGCCCCTTGCAGTTCTAT
GTGGATTACGTCAACTGTGGCCATGTCACTGCCTATGGGCCTGGCCTCACCCATGGAGTAGTGAACAAGC
CTGCCACCTTCACCGTCAACACCAAGGATGCAGGAGAGGGGGGCCTGTCTCTGGCCATTGAGGGCCCGTC
CAAAGCAGAAATCAGCTGCACTGACAACCAGGATGGGACATGCAGCGTGTCCTACCTGCCTGTGCTGCCG
GGGGACTACAGCATTCTAGTCAAGTACAATGAACAGCACGTCCCAGGCAGCCCCTTCACTGCCCGGGTCA
CAGGTGACGACTCCATGCGTATGTCCCACCTAAAGGTCGGCTCTGCTGCCGACATCCCCATCAACATCTC
AGAGACGGATCTCAGCCTGCTGACGGCCACTGTGGTCCCGCCCTCGGGCCGGGAGGAGCCCTGTTTGCTG
AAGCGGCTGCGTAATGGCCACGTGGGGATTTCATTCGTGCCCAAGGAGACGGGGGAGCACCTGGTGCATG
TGAAGAAAAATGGCCAGCACGTGGCCAGCAGCCCCATCCCGGTGGTGATCAGCCAGTCGGAAATTGGGGA
TGCCAGTCGTGTTCGGGTCTCTGGTCAGGGCCTTCACGAAGGCCACACCTTTGAGCCTGCAGAGTTTATC
ATTGATACCCGCGATGCAGGCTATGGTGGGCTCAGCCTGTCCATTGAGGGCCCCAGCAAGGTGGACATCA
ACACAGAGGACCTGGAGGACGGGACGTGCAGGGTCACCTACTGCCCCACAGAGCCAGGCAACTACATCAT
CAACATCAAGTTTGCCGACCAGCACGTGCCTGGCAGCCCCTTCTCTGTGAAGGTGACAGGCGAGGGCCGG
GTGAAAGAGAGCATCACCCGCAGGCGTCGGGCTCCTTCAGTGGCCAACGTTGGTAGTCATTGTGACCTCA
GCCTGAAAATCCCTGAAATTAGCATCCAGGATATGACAGCCCAGGTGACCAGCCCATCGGGCAAGACCCA
TGAGGCCGAGATCGTGGAAGGGGAGAACCACACCTACTGCATCCGCTTTGTTCCCGCTGAGATGGGCACA
CACACAGTCAGCGTCAAGTACAAGGGCCAGCACGTGCCTGGGAGCCCCTTCCAGTTCACCGTGGGGCCCC
TAGGGGAAGGGGGAGCCCACAAGGTCCGAGCTGGGGGCCCTGGCCTGGAGAGAGCTGAAGCTGGAGTGCC
AGCCGAATTCAGTATCTGGACCCGGGAAGCTGGTGCTGGAGGCCTGGCCATTGCTGTCGAGGGCCCCAGC
AAGGCTGAGATCTCTTTTGAGGACCGCAAGGACGGCTCCTGTGGTGTGGCTTATGTGGTCCAGGAGCCAG
GTGACTACGAAGTCTCAGTCAAGTTCAACGAGGAACACATTCCCGACAGCCCCTTCGTGGTGCCTGTGGC
TTCTCCGTCTGGCGACGCCCGCCGCCTCACTGTTTCTAGCCTTCAGGAGTCAGGGCTAAAGGTCAACCAG
CCAGCCTCTTTTGCAGTCAGCCTGAACGGGGCCAAGGGGGCGATCGATGCCAAGGTGCACAGCCCCTCAG
GAGCCCTGGAGGAGTGCTATGTCACAGAAATTGACCAAGATAAGTATGCTGTGCGCTTCATCCCTCGGGA
GAATGGCGTTTACCTGATTGACGTCAAGTTCAACGGTACCCACATCCCTGGAAGCCCCTTCAAGATCCGA
GTTGGGGAGCCTGGGCATGGAGGGGACCCAGGCTTGGTGTCTGCTTACGGAGCAGGTCTGGAAGGCGGTG
TCACAGGGAACCCAGCTGAGTTCGTCGTGAACACGAGCAATGCGGGAGCTGGTGCCCTGTCGGTGACCAT
TGACGGCCCCTCCAAGGTGAAGATGGATTGCCAGGAGTGCCCTGAGGGCTACCGCGTCACCTATACCCCC
ATGGCACCTGGCAGCTACCTCATCTCCATCAAGTACGGCGGCCCCTACCACATTGGGGGCAGCCCCTTCA
AGGCCAAAGTCACAGGCCCCCGTCTCGTCAGCAACCACAGCCTCCACGAGACATCATCAGTGTTTGTAGA
CTCTCTGACCAAGGCCACCTGTGCCCCCCAGCATGGGGCCCCGGGTCCTGGGCCTGCTGACGCCAGCAAG
GTGGTGGCCAAGGGCCTGGGGCTGAGCAAGGCCTACGTAGGCCAGAAGAGCAGCTTCACAGTAGACTGCA
GCAAAGCAGGCAACAACATGCTGCTGGTGGGGGTTCATGGCCCAAGGACCCCCTGCGAGGAGATCCTGGT
GAAGCACGTGGGCAGCCGGCTCTACAGCGTGTCCTACCTGCTCAAGGACAAGGGGGAGTACACACTGGTG
GTCAAATGGGGGCACGAGCACATCCCAGGCAGCCCCTACCGCGTTGTGGTGCCCTAAAAGCTTCGAATTC
TGCAGTCGACGGTACCGCGGGCCCGGGATCCACCGGATCTAGATAACTGATCATAATCAGCCATACCACA
TTTGTAGAGGTTTTACTTGCTTTAAAAAACCTCCCACACCTCCCCCTGAACCTGAAACATAAAATGAATG
CAATTGTTGTTGTTAACTTGTTTATTGCAGCTTATAATGGTTACAAATAAAGCAATAGCATCACAAATTT
CACAAATAAAGCATTTTTTTCACTGCATTCTAGTTGTGGTTTGTCCAAACTCATCAATGTATCTTAACGC
GTAAATTGTAAGCGTTAATATTTTGTTAAAATTCGCGTTAAATTTTTGTTAAATCAGCTCATTTTTTAAC
CAATAGGCCGAAATCGGCAAAATCCCTTATAAATCAAAAGAATAGACCGAGATAGGGT
[37 nt withheld, positions 9929-9965]
AAAGAACGTGGACTCCAACGTCAAAGG
[49 nt withheld, positions 9993-10041]
T
[91 nt withheld, positions 10043-10133]
G
[124 nt withheld, positions 10135-10258]
CAGGTGGCACTTTTCGGGGAAATGTGCGCGGAACCCCTATTTGTTTATTTTTCTAAATACATTCAAATAT
GTATCCGCTCATGAGACAATAACCCTGATAAATGCTTCAATAATATTGAAAAAGGAAGAGTCCTGAGGCG
GAAAGAACCAGCTGTGGAATGTGTGTCAGTTAGGGTGTGGAAAGTCCCCAGGCTCCCCAGCAGGCAGAAG
TATGCAAAGCATGCATCTCAATTAGTCAGCAACCAGGTGTGGAAAGTCCCCAGGCTCCCCAGCAGGCAGA
AGTATGCAAAGCATGCATCTCAATTAGTCAGCAACCATAGTCCCGCCCCTAACTCCGCCCATCCCGCCCC
TAACTCCGCCCAGTTCCGCCCATTCTCCGCCCCATGGCTGACTAATTTTTTTTATTTATGCAGAGGCCGA
GGCCGCCTCGGCCTCTGAGCTATTCCAGAAGTAGTGAGGAGGCTTTTTTGGAGGCCTAGGCTTTTGCAAA
GATCGATCAAGAGACAGGATGAGGATCGTTTCGCATGATTGAACAAGATGGATTGCACGCAGGTTCTCCG
GCCGCTTGGGTGGAGAGGCTATTCGGCTATGACTGGGCACAACAGACAATCGGCTGCTCTGATGCCGCCG
TGTTCCGGCTGTCAGCGCAGGGGCGCCCGGTTCTTTTTGTCAAGACCGACCTGTCCGGTGCCCTGAATGA
ACTGCAAGACGAGGCAGCGCGGCTATCGTGGCTGGCCACGACGGGCGTTCCTTGCGCAGCTGTGCTCGAC
GTTGTCACTGAAGCGGGAAGGGACTGGCTGCTATTGGGCGAAGTGCCGGGGCAGGATCTCCTGTCATCTC
ACCTTGCTCCTGCCGAGAAAGTATCCATCATGGCTGATGCAATGCGGCGGCTGCATACGCTTGATCCGGC
TACCTGCCCATTCGACCACCAAGCGAAACATCGCATCGAGCGAGCACGTACTCGGATGGAAGCCGGTCTT
GTCGATCAGGATGATCTGGACGAAGAGCATCAGGGGCTCGCGCCAGCCGAACTGTTCGCCAGGCTCAAGG
CGAGCATGCCCGACGGCGAGGATCTCGTCGTGACCCATGGCGATGCCTGCTTGCCGAATATCATGGTGGA
AAATGGCCGCTTTTCTGGATTCATCGACTGTGGCCGGCTGGGTGTGGCGGACCGCTATCAGGACATAGCG
TTGGCTACCCGTGATATTGCTGAAGAGCTTGGCGGCGAATGGGCTGACCGCTTCCTCGTGCTTTACGGTA
TCGCCGCTCCCGATTCGCAGCGCATCGCCTTCTATCGCCTTCTTGACGAGTTCTTCTGAGCGGGACTCTG
GGGTTCGAAATGACCGACCAAGCGACGCCCAACCTGCCATCACGAGATTTCGATTCCACCGCCGCCTTCT
ATGAAAGGTTGGGCTTCGGAATCGTTTTCCGGGACGCCGGCTGGATGATCCTCCAGCGCGGGGATCTCAT
GCTGGAGTTCTTCGCCCACCCTAGGGGGAGGCTAACTGAAACACGGAAGGAGACAATACCGGAAGGAACC
CGCGCTATGACGGCAATAAAAAGACAGAATAAAACGCACGGTGTTGGGTCGTTTGTTCATAAACGCGGGG
TTCGGTCCCAGGGCTGGCACTCTGTCGATACCCCACCGAGACCCCATTGGGGCCAATACGCCCGCGTTTC
TTCCTTTTCCCCACCCCACCCCCCAAGTTCGGGTGAAGGCCCAGGGCTCGCAGCCAACGTCGGGGCGGCA
GGCCCTGCCATAGCCTCAGGTTACTCATATATACTTTAGATTGATTTAAAACTTCATTTTTAATTTAAAA
GGATCTAGGTGAAGATCCTTTTTGATAATCTCATGACCAAAATCCCTTAACGTGAGTTTTCGTTCCACTG
AGCGTCAGACCCCGTAGAAAAGATCAAAGGATCTTCTTGAGATCCTTTTTTTCTGCGCGTAATCTGCTGC
TTGCAAACAAAAAAACCACCGCTACCAGCGGTGGTTTGTTTGCCGGATCAAGAGCTACCAACTCTTTTTC
CGAAGGTAACTGGCTTCAGCAGAGCGCAGATACCAAATACTGTTCTTCTAGTGTAGCCGTAGTTAGGCCA
CCACTTCAAGAACTCTGTAGCACCGCCTACATACCTCGCTCTGCTAATCCTGTTACCAGTGGCTGCTGCC
AGTGGCGATAAGTCGTGTCTTACCGGGTTGGACTCAAGACGATAGTTACCGGATAAGGCGCAGCGGTCGG
GCTGAACGGGGGGTTCGTGCACACAGCCCAGCTTGGAGCGAACGACCTACACCGAACTGAGATACCTACA
GCGTGAGCTATGAGAAAGCGCCACGCTTCCCGAAGGGAGAAAGGCGGACAGGTATCCGGTAAGCGGCAGG
GTCGGAACAGGAGAGCGCACGAGGGAGCTTCCAGGGGGAAACGCCTGGTATCTTTATAGTCCTGTCGGGT
TTCGCCACCTCTGACTTGAGCGTCGATTTTTGTGATGCTCGTCAGGGGGGCGGAGCCTATGGAAAAACGC
CAGCAACGCGGCCTTTTTACGGTTCCTGGCCTTTTGCTGGCCTTTTGCTCACATGTTCTTTCCTGCGTTA
TCCCCTGATTCTGTGGATAACCGTATTACCGCCATGCATTAGTTATTAATAGTAATCAATTACGGGGTCA
TTAGTTCATAGCCCATATATGGAGTTCCG
