LOCUS       Exported 9068 bp ds-DNA linear SYN 23-MAY-2021
DEFINITION  Localization: Actin/Focal Adhesions, Excitation: 683, Emission: 704.
ACCESSION   .
VERSION     .
KEYWORDS    mIFP12-FilaminA-C-14
SOURCE      synthetic DNA construct
  ORGANISM  synthetic DNA construct
REFERENCE   1 (bases 1 to 9068)
  AUTHORS   Yu D, Baird MA, Allen JR, Howe ES, Klassen MP, Reade A, Makhijani K,
            Song Y, Liu S, Murthy Z, Zhang SQ, Weiner OD, Kornberg TB, Jan YN,
            Davidson MW, Shu X
  TITLE     A naturally monomeric infrared fluorescent protein for protein
            labeling in vivo.
  JOURNAL   Nat Methods. 2015 Aug;12(8):763-765. doi: 10.1038/nmeth.3447. Epub
            2015 Jun 22.
  PUBMED    26098020
REFERENCE   2 (bases 1 to 9068)
  AUTHORS   .
  TITLE     Direct Submission
  JOURNAL   Exported May 23, 2021 from SnapGene Server 1.1.58
            http://www.snapgene.com
FEATURES             Location/Qualifiers
     source          1..9068
                     /organism="synthetic DNA construct"
                     /mol_type="other DNA"
     CDS             28..987
                     /codon_start=1
                     /product="naturally monomeric infrared fluorescent protein
                     derived from a truncated bacteriophytochrome (Yu et al.,
                     2015)"
                     /label=mIFP
                     /translation="MSVPLTTSAFGHAFLANCEREQIHLAGSIQPHGILLAVKEPDNVV
                     IQASINAAEFLNTNSVVGRPLRDLGGDLPLQILPHLNGPLHLAPMTLRCTVGSPPRRVD
                     CTIHRPSNGGLIVELEPATKTTNIAPALDGAFHRITSSSSLMGLCDETATIIREITGYD
                     RVMVVRFDEEGNGEILSERRRADLEAFLGNRYPASTIPQIARRLYEHNRVRLLVDVNYT
                     PVPLQPRISPLNGRDLDMSLSCLRSMSPIHQKYMQDMGVGATLVCSLMVSGRLWGLIAC
                     HHYEPRFVPFHIRAAGEALAETCAIRIATLESFAQSQSK"
ORIGIN
        1 gatccgctag cgctaccggt cgccaccatg tcggtaccgc tgactacctc agcattcggc
       61 cacgcgtttc tggctaactg tgaacgcgag cagatccacc tggcgggctc cattcagccg
      121 cacggtatcc tgctggctgt gaaagagccg gacaacgtgg tgatccaggc ttctattaac
      181 gctgcggagt tcctgaacac caactctgtt gttggccgtc cgctgcgtga cctgggcggc
      241 gatctgcctt tgcagatcct gccgcacctg aacggcccgc tgcacctggc tccgatgacc
      301 ctgcgttgta ccgtgggttc tccgccgcgt cgtgtggact gtaccattca tcgtccgtct
      361 aacggcggcc tgatcgtaga actggaacca gcaaccaaga ccactaacat tgcgccggct
      421 ctggacggtg cgtttcatcg tatcacttct tcatcctccc tgatgggcct gtgtgacgaa
      481 accgcgacta ttatccgtga gattactggc tacgaccgtg tgatggtagt acgtttcgat
      541 gaagagggta atggcgaaat tctgtccgaa cgtcgtcgtg cggacctgga agcgttcctg
      601 ggtaaccgct acccggcgtc tactattccg cagatcgctc gtcgcctgta cgaacataac
      661 cgtgttcgcc tgctggtaga tgtgaactat actccggttc cgctacagcc gcgcatcagc
      721 ccgctgaacg gtcgtgatct ggatatgtcc ctgtcttgcc tgcgctctat gtccccgatc
      781 caccagaaat acatgcagga catgggcgtt ggcgcgaccc tggtttgctc tctgatggtg
      841 tctggtcgtc tgtggggtct gatcgcttgc caccactacg aaccgcgctt cgttccgttc
      901 cacattcgcg ctgctggcga agcgctggcg gaaacttgtg cgatccgcat cgcgacgctg
      961 gagagctttg cacagtctca gtccaaaggt ggcggaagcg gcggcggaag cggtggcgga
     1021 agttccggag ggagcggggc tggagggagc gggggtggca gcggtagtag ctcccactct
     1081 cgggcgggcc agagcgcagc aggcgcggct ccgggcggcg gcgtcgacac gcgggacgcc
     1141 gagatgccgg ccaccgagaa ggacctggcg gaggacgcgc catggaagaa gatccagcag
     1201 aacactttca cgcgctggtg caacgagcac ctgaagtgcg tgagcaagcg catcgccaac
     1261 ctgcagacgg acctgagcga cgggctgcgg cttatcgcgc tgttggaggt gctcagccag
     1321 aagaagatgc accgcaagca caaccagcgg cccactttcc gccaaatgca gcttgagaac
     1381 gtgtcggtgg cactcgagtt cctggaccgc gagagcatca aactggtgtc catcgacagc
     1441 aaggccatcg tggacgggaa cctgaagctg atcctgggcc tcatctggac cctgatcctg
     1501 cactactcca tctccatgcc catgtgggac gaggaggagg atgaggaggc caagaagcag
     1561 acccccaagc agaggctcct gggctggatc cagaacaagc tgccgcagct gcccatcacc
     1621 aacttcagcc gggactggca gagcggccgg gccctgggcg ccctggtgga cagctgtgcc
     1681 ccgggcctgt gtcctgactg ggactcttgg gacgccagca agcccgttac caatgcgcga
     1741 gaggccatgc agcaggcgga tgactggctg ggcatccccc aggtgatcac ccccgaggag
     1801 attgtggacc ccaacgtgga cgagcactct gtcatgacct acctgtccca gttccccaag
     1861 gccaagctga agccaggggc tcccttgcgg cccaaactga acccgaagaa agcccgtgcc
     1921 tacgggccag gcatcgagcc cacaggcaac atggtgaaga agcgggcaga gttcactgtg
     1981 gagaccagaa gtgctggcca gggagaggtg ctggtgtacg tggaggaccc ggccggacac
     2041 caggaggagg caaaagtgac cgccaataac gacaagaacc gcaccttctc cgtctggtac
     2101 gtccccgagg tgacggggac tcataaggtt actgtgctct ttgctggcca gcacatcgcc
     2161 aagagcccct tcgaggtgta cgtggataag tcacagggtg acgccagcaa agtgacagcc
     2221 caaggtcccg gcctggagcc cagtggcaac atcgccaaca agaccaccta ctttgagatc
     2281 tttacggcag gagctggcac gggcgaggtc gaggttgtga tccaggaccc catgggacag
     2341 aagggcacgg tagagcctca gctggaggcc cggggcgaca gcacataccg ctgcagctac
     2401 cagcccacca tggagggcgt ccacaccgtg cacgtcacgt ttgccggcgt gcccatccct
     2461 cgcagcccct acactgtcac tgttggccaa gcctgtaacc cgagtgcctg ccgggcggtt
     2521 ggccggggcc tccagcccaa gggtgtgcgg gtgaaggaga cagctgactt caaggtgtac
     2581 acaaagggcg ctggcagtgg ggagctgaag gtcaccgtga agggccccaa gggagaggag
     2641 cgcgtgaagc agaaggacct gggggatggc gtgtatggct tcgagtatta ccccatggtc
     2701 cctggaacct atatcgtcac catcacgtgg ggtggtcaga acatcgggcg cagtcccttc
     2761 gaagtgaagg tgggcaccga gtgtggcaat cagaaggtac gggcctgggg ccctgggctg
     2821 gagggcggcg tcgttggcaa gtcagcagac tttgtggtgg aggctatcgg ggacgacgtg
     2881 ggcacgctgg gcttctcggt ggaagggcca tcgcaggcta agatcgaatg tgacgacaag
     2941 ggcgacggct cctgtgatgt gcgctactgg ccgcaggagg ctggcgagta tgccgttcac
     3001 gtgctgtgca acagcgaaga catccgcctc agccccttca tggctgacat ccgtgacgcg
     3061 ccccaggact tccacccaga cagggtgaag gcacgtgggc ctggattgga gaagacaggt
     3121 gtggccgtca acaagccagc agagttcaca gtggatgcca agcacggtgg caaggcccca
     3181 cttcgggtcc aagtccagga caatgaaggc tgccctgtgg aggcgttggt caaggacaac
     3241 ggcaatggca cttacagctg ctcctacgtg cccaggaagc cggtgaagca cacagccatg
     3301 gtgtcctggg gaggcgtcag catccccaac agccccttca gggtgaatgt gggagctggc
     3361 agccacccca acaaggtcaa agtatacggc cccggagtag ccaagacagg gctcaaggcc
     3421 cacgagccca cctacttcac tgtggactgc gccgaggctg gccaggggga cgtcagcatc
     3481 ggcatcaagt gtgcccctgg agtggtaggc cccgccgaag ctgacatcga cttcgacatc
     3541 atccgcaatg acaatgacac cttcacggtc aagtacacgc cccggggggc tggcagctac
     3601 accattatgg tcctctttgc tgaccaggcc acgcccacca gccccatccg agtcaaggtg
     3661 gagccctctc atgacgccag taaggtgaag gccgagggcc ctggcctcag tcgcactggt
     3721 gtcgagcttg gcaagcccac ccacttcaca gtaaatgcca aagctgctgg caaaggcaag
     3781 ctggacgtcc agttctcagg actcaccaag ggggatgcag tgcgagatgt ggacatcatc
     3841 gaccaccatg acaacaccta cacagtcaag tacacgcctg tccagcaggg tccagtaggc
     3901 gtcaatgtca cttatggagg ggatcccatc cctaagagcc ctttctcagt ggcagtatct
     3961 ccaagcctgg acctcagcaa gatcaaggtg tctggcctgg gagagaaggt ggacgttggc
     4021 aaagaccagg agttcacagt caaatcaaag ggtgctggtg gtcaaggcaa agtggcatcc
     4081 aagattgtgg gcccctcggg tgcagcggtg ccctgcaagg tggagccagg cctgggggct
     4141 gacaacagtg tggtgcgctt cctgccccgt gaggaagggc cctatgaggt ggaggtgacc
     4201 tatgacggcg tgcccgtgcc tggcagcccc tttcctctgg aagctgtggc ccccaccaag
     4261 cctagcaagg tgaaggcgtt tgggccgggg ctgcagggag gcagtgcggg ctcccccgcc
     4321 cgcttcacca tcgacaccaa gggcgccggc acaggtggcc tgggcctgac ggtggagggc
     4381 ccctgtgagg cgcagctcga gtgcttggac aatggggatg gcacatgttc cgtgtcctac
     4441 gtgcccaccg agcccgggga ctacaacatc aacatcctct tcgctgacac ccacatccct
     4501 ggctccccat tcaaggccca cgtggttccc tgctttgacg catccaaagt caagtgctca
     4561 ggccccgggc tggagcgggc caccgctggg gaggtgggcc aattccaagt ggactgctcg
     4621 agcgcgggca gcgcggagct gaccattgag atctgctcgg aggcggggct tccggccgag
     4681 gtgtacatcc aggaccacgg tgatggcacg cacaccatta cctacattcc cctctgcccc
     4741 ggggcctaca ccgtcaccat caagtacggc ggccagcccg tgcccaactt ccccagcaag
     4801 ctgcaggtgg aacctgcggt ggacacttcc ggtgtccagt gctatgggcc tggtattgag
     4861 ggccagggtg tcttccgtga ggccaccact gagttcagtg tggacgcccg ggctctgaca
     4921 cagaccggag ggccgcacgt caaggcccgt gtggccaacc cctcaggcaa cctgacggag
     4981 acctacgttc aggaccgtgg cgatggcatg tacaaagtgg agtacacgcc ttacgaggag
     5041 ggactgcact ccgtggacgt gacctatgac ggcagtcccg tgcccagcag ccccttccag
     5101 gtgcccgtga ccgagggctg cgacccctcc cgggtgcgtg tccacgggcc aggcatccaa
     5161 agtggcacca ccaacaagcc caacaagttc actgtggaga ccaggggagc tggcacgggc
     5221 ggcctgggcc tggctgtaga gggcccctcc gaggccaaga tgtcctgcat ggataacaag
     5281 gacggcagct gctcggtcga gtacatccct tatgaggctg gcacctacag cctcaacgtc
     5341 acctatggtg gccatcaagt gccaggcagt cctttcaagg tccctgtgca tgatgtgaca
     5401 gatgcgtcca aggtcaagtg ctctgggccc ggcctgagcc caggcatggt tcgtgccaac
     5461 ctccctcagt ccttccaggt ggacacaagc aaggctggtg tggccccatt gcaggtcaaa
     5521 gtgcaagggc ccaaaggcct ggtggagcca gtggacgtgg tagacaacgc tgatggcacc
     5581 cagaccgtca attatgtgcc cagccgagaa gggccctaca gcatctcagt actgtatgga
     5641 gatgaagagg taccccggag ccccttcaag gtcaaggtgc tgcctactca tgatgccagc
     5701 aaggtgaagg ccagtggccc cgggctcaac accactggcg tgcctgccag cctgcccgtg
     5761 gagttcacca tcgatgcaaa ggacgccggg gagggcctgc tggctgtcca gatcacggat
     5821 cccgaaggca agccgaagaa gacacacatc caagacaacc atgacggcac gtatacagtg
     5881 gcctacgtgc cagacgtgac aggtcgctac accatcctca tcaagtacgg tggtgacgag
     5941 atccccttct ccccgtaccg cgtgcgtgcc gtgcccaccg gggacgccag caagtgcact
     6001 gtcacaggtg ctggcatcgg ccccaccatt cagattgggg aggagacggt gatcactgtg
     6061 gacactaagg cggcaggcaa aggcaaagtg acgtgcaccg tgtgcacgcc tgatggctca
     6121 gaggtggatg tggacgtggt ggagaatgag gacggcactt tcgacatctt ctacacggcc
     6181 ccccagccgg gcaaatacgt catctgtgtg cgctttggtg gcgagcacgt gcccaacagc
     6241 cccttccaag tgacggctct ggctggggac cagccctcgg tgcagccccc tctacggtct
     6301 cagcagctgg ccccacagta cacctacgcc cagggcggcc agcagacttg ggccccggag
     6361 aggcccctgg tgggtgtcaa tgggctggat gtgaccagcc tgaggccctt tgaccttgtc
     6421 atccccttca ccatcaagaa gggcgagatc acaggggagg ttcggatgcc ctcaggcaag
     6481 gtggcgcagc ccaccatcac tgacaacaaa gacggcaccg tgaccgtgcg gtatgcaccc
     6541 agcgaggctg gcctgcacga gatggacatc cgctatgaca acatgcacat cccaggaagc
     6601 cccttgcagt tctatgtgga ttacgtcaac tgtggccatg tcactgccta tgggcctggc
     6661 ctcacccatg gagtagtgaa caagcctgcc accttcaccg tcaacaccaa ggatgcagga
     6721 gaggggggcc tgtctctggc cattgagggc ccgtccaaag cagaaatcag ctgcactgac
     6781 aaccaggatg ggacatgcag cgtgtcctac ctgcctgtgc tgccggggga ctacagcatt
     6841 ctagtcaagt acaatgaaca gcacgtccca ggcagcccct tcactgcccg ggtcacaggt
     6901 gacgactcca tgcgtatgtc ccacctaaag gtcggctctg ctgccgacat ccccatcaac
     6961 atctcagaga cggatctcag cctgctgacg gccactgtgg tcccgccctc gggccgggag
     7021 gagccctgtt tgctgaagcg gctgcgtaat ggccacgtgg ggatttcatt cgtgcccaag
     7081 gagacggggg agcacctggt gcatgtgaag aaaaatggcc agcacgtggc cagcagcccc
     7141 atcccggtgg tgatcagcca gtcggaaatt ggggatgcca gtcgtgttcg ggtctctggt
     7201 cagggccttc acgaaggcca cacctttgag cctgcagagt ttatcattga tacccgcgat
     7261 gcaggctatg gtgggctcag cctgtccatt gagggcccca gcaaggtgga catcaacaca
     7321 gaggacctgg aggacgggac gtgcagggtc acctactgcc ccacagagcc aggcaactac
     7381 atcatcaaca tcaagtttgc cgaccagcac gtgcctggca gccccttctc tgtgaaggtg
     7441 acaggcgagg gccgggtgaa agagagcatc acccgcaggc gtcgggctcc ttcagtggcc
     7501 aacgttggta gtcattgtga cctcagcctg aaaatccctg aaattagcat ccaggatatg
     7561 acagcccagg tgaccagccc atcgggcaag acccatgagg ccgagatcgt ggaaggggag
     7621 aaccacacct actgcatccg ctttgttccc gctgagatgg gcacacacac agtcagcgtc
     7681 aagtacaagg gccagcacgt gcctgggagc cccttccagt tcaccgtggg gcccctaggg
     7741 gaagggggag cccacaaggt ccgagctggg ggccctggcc tggagagagc tgaagctgga
     7801 gtgccagccg aattcagtat ctggacccgg gaagctggtg ctggaggcct ggccattgct
     7861 gtcgagggcc ccagcaaggc tgagatctct tttgaggacc gcaaggacgg ctcctgtggt
     7921 gtggcttatg tggtccagga gccaggtgac tacgaagtct cagtcaagtt caacgaggaa
     7981 cacattcccg acagcccctt cgtggtgcct gtggcttctc cgtctggcga cgcccgccgc
     8041 ctcactgttt ctagccttca ggagtcaggg ctaaaggtca accagccagc ctcttttgca
     8101 gtcagcctga acggggccaa gggggcgatc gatgccaagg tgcacagccc ctcaggagcc
     8161 ctggaggagt gctatgtcac agaaattgac caagataagt atgctgtgcg cttcatccct
     8221 cgggagaatg gcgtttacct gattgacgtc aagttcaacg gtacccacat ccctggaagc
     8281 cccttcaaga tccgagttgg ggagcctggg catggagggg acccaggctt ggtgtctgct
     8341 tacggagcag gtctggaagg cggtgtcaca gggaacccag ctgagttcgt cgtgaacacg
     8401 agcaatgcgg gagctggtgc cctgtcggtg accattgacg gcccctccaa ggtgaagatg
     8461 gattgccagg agtgccctga gggctaccgc gtcacctata cccccatggc acctggcagc
     8521 tacctcatct ccatcaagta cggcggcccc taccacattg ggggcagccc cttcaaggcc
     8581 aaagtcacag gcccccgtct cgtcagcaac cacagcctcc acgagacatc atcagtgttt
     8641 gtagactctc tgaccaaggc cacctgtgcc ccccagcatg gggccccggg tcctgggcct
     8701 gctgacgcca gcaaggtggt ggccaagggc ctggggctga gcaaggccta cgtaggccag
     8761 aagagcagct tcacagtaga ctgcagcaaa gcaggcaaca acatgctgct ggtgggggtt
     8821 catggcccaa ggaccccctg cgaggagatc ctggtgaagc acgtgggcag ccggctctac
     8881 agcgtgtcct acctgctcaa ggacaagggg gagtacacac tggtggtcaa atgggggcac
     8941 gagcacatcc caggcagccc ctaccgcgtt gtggtgccct aaaagcttcg aattctgcag
     9001 tcgacggtac cgcgggcccg ggatccaccg gatctagata actgatcata atcagccata
     9061 ccacattt
//
